Addgene plasmid #193598: pXPR_003 sgSNRPA guide 1
Purpose: SNRPA knockout
Depositing lab: William Hahn. Depositing organization: Dana-Farber Cancer Institute. Publication: Systematic interrogation of tumor cell resistance to CAR T cell therapy in pancreatic cancer. Hagel KR, Arafeh R, Gang S, Arnoff TE, Larson RC, Doench JG, Mathewson ND, Wucherpfennig KW, Maus MV, Hahn WC. Cancer Res. 2022 Dec 22:CAN-22-2245. doi: 10.1158/0008-5472.CAN-22-2245. PubMed 36548402.
Backbone
  Vector backbone: pXPR_003
  Vector type: Lentiviral
  Selectable markers: Puromycin
Growth in bacteria
  Bacterial resistance: Ampicillin, 100 μg/mL
  Growth temperature: 30°C
  Growth strain: NEB Stable
  Copy number: High Copy
Gene/Insert
  Gene/Insert name: sgSNRPA guide 1
  gRNA/shRNA sequence: ATAGAAAGGGAAACCCTGCA
  Species: H. sapiens (human)
  Entrez Gene: SNRPA (a.k.a. Mud1, U1-A, U1A)
  Cloning method: Restriction Enzyme; 5′ cloning site Unknown (unknown if destroyed); 3′ cloning site Unknown (unknown if destroyed)
Terms and licenses: Academic/Nonprofit Terms; Industry Terms: Not Available to Industry
How to cite: pXPR_003 sgSNRPA guide 1 was a gift from William Hahn (Addgene plasmid # 193598 ; http://n2t.net/addgene:193598 ; RRID:Addgene_193598)
