[The description below was written by a language model from this plasmid's Addgene catalogue record and pLannotate feature annotations shown in this document.]
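Description:
pXPR_003 sgSNRPA guide 1 is a third-generation-style, self-inactivating HIV-1 lentiviral transfer plasmid built on the pXPR_003 backbone and designed to deliver a single guide RNA against human SNRPA (also known as U1A), with the stated purpose of knocking out that gene. In bacteria it is maintained by a high-copy ColE1/pUC-type origin and selected with ampicillin through the β-lactamase gene. An f1 origin, an SV40 origin and poly(A) signal, and leftover lac, T3 and T7 cloning-vector elements are also annotated in the backbone.

The viral genome is transcribed from a chimeric RSV promoter fused to a truncated 5' LTR, followed by the Ψ packaging signal with a partial gag fragment, the RRE for Rev-dependent nuclear export, a short env fragment, and a cPPT/CTS. It ends in a ΔU3 3' LTR that inactivates LTR promoter activity after integration. Within this frame, a human U6 RNA polymerase III promoter drives the SNRPA-targeting spacer fused to the Streptococcus pyogenes Cas9 guide RNA scaffold. A separate cassette uses the EF-1α core promoter with its intron A to express puromycin N-acetyltransferase, followed by a WPRE to enhance transcript expression, so transduced mammalian cells can be selected with puromycin.

No Cas9 coding sequence is annotated, so the nuclease must be supplied separately, for example in cells that already express Cas9. The associated publication concerns tumour cell resistance to CAR T cell therapy in pancreatic cancer, which suggests the guide was used to study SNRPA in that setting. The restriction sites used for cloning the guide are not recorded.
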