Features (pLannotate 1.2.2; 29 found; start..end, strand, type, name):
      3..158     +  CDS            env (fragment): ENV_HV1H2 - Experimental evidence at protein level: Swiss-Prot protein existence level 1. [Transmembrane protein gp41]: Acts as a class I viral fusion protein. Under the current model, the protein has at least 3 conformational states: pre-fusion native state, pre-hairpin intermediate state, and post-fusion hairpin state. During fusion of viral and target intracellular membranes, the coiled coil regions (heptad repeats) assume a trimer-of-hairpins structure, positioning the fusion peptide in close proximity to the C-terminal region of the ectodomain. The formation of this structure appears to d
    162..402     +  promoter       U6 promoter: RNA polymerase III promoter for human U6 snRNA
    432..507     +  misc_RNA       gRNA scaffold: guide RNA scaffold for the Streptococcus pyogenes CRISPR/Cas9 system
    563..680     +  misc_feature   cPPT/CTS: central polypurine tract and central termination sequence of HIV-1
    746..812     +  CDS            small t antigen (fragment): SV40 (simian virus 40) small t antigen
    838..1049    +  promoter       EF-1α core promoter: core promoter for human elongation factor EF-1α
   1050..1988    +  intron         EF-1α intron A: intron upstream of the start codon of human EF-1α
   2010..2609    +  CDS            PuroR (fragment): puromycin N-acetyltransferase; pac from Streptomyces; confers resistance to puromycin
   2625..3213    +  misc_feature   WPRE: woodchuck hepatitis virus posttranscriptional regulatory element
   3264..3283    +  misc_feature   cPPT/CTS (fragment): central polypurine tract and central termination sequence of HIV-1
   3285..3518    +  LTR            3' LTR (ΔU3): self-inactivating 3' long terminal repeat (LTR) from HIV-1
   3596..3717    +  polyA_signal   SV40 poly(A) signal: SV40 polyadenylation signal
   3757..3892    +  rep_origin     SV40 ori: SV40 origin of replication
   3913..3931    -  promoter       T7 promoter: promoter for bacteriophage T7 RNA polymerase
   3939..4094    +  CDS            lacZα (fragment): LacZα fragment of β-galactosidase; lacZ fragment
   4099..4527    +  rep_origin     f1 ori (sequence partly withheld): f1 bacteriophage origin of replication; arrow indicates direction of (+) strand synthesis
   4580..4684    +  promoter       AmpR promoter: bla
   4685..5545    +  CDS            AmpR: β-lactamase; bla; confers resistance to ampicillin, carbenicillin, and related antibiotics
   5716..6304    +  rep_origin     ori: high-copy-number ColE1/pMB1/pBR322/pUC origin of replication
   6487..6579    +  CDS            lacI (fragment): lac repressor; lacI; The lac repressor binds to the lac operator to inhibit transcription in E. coli. This inhibition can be relieved by adding lactose or isopropyl-β-D-thiogalactopyranoside (IPTG).
   6592..6613    +  protein_bind   CAP binding site: CAP binding activates transcription in the presence of cAMP. E. coli catabolite activator protein
   6628..6658    +  promoter       lac promoter: promoter for the E. coli lac operon
   6666..6682    +  protein_bind   lac operator: The lac repressor binds to the lac operator to inhibit transcription in E. coli. This inhibition can be relieved by adding lactose or isopropyl-β-D-thiogalactopyranoside (IPTG). lac repressor encoded by lacI
   6727..6745    +  promoter       T3 promoter: promoter for bacteriophage T3 RNA polymerase
   6773..6999    +  promoter       RSV promoter: Rous sarcoma virus enhancer/promoter
   7000..7180    +  LTR            5' LTR (truncated): truncated 5' long terminal repeat (LTR) from HIV-1
   7227..7352    +  misc_feature   HIV-1 Ψ: packaging signal of human immunodeficiency virus type 1
   7336..7699    +  CDS            HIV-1 gag (fragment): gag protein from human immunodeficiency virus 1; gag
   7845..8078    +  misc_feature   RRE: The Rev response element (RRE) of HIV-1 allows for Rev-dependent mRNA export from the nucleus to the cytoplasm.
>Addgene plasmid #193598 | pXPR_003 sgSNRPA guide 1 | addgene full sequence | sequence record 380077 | Addgene NGS Result
TAACAAATTGGCTGTGGTATATAAAATTATTCATAATGATAGTAGGAGGCTTGGTAGGTTTAAGAATAGT
TTTTGCTGTACTTTCTATAGTGAATAGAGTTAGGCAGGGATATTCACCATTATCGTTTCAGACCCACCTC
CCAACCCCGAGGGGACCCAGAGAGGGCCTATTTCCCATGATTCCTTCATATTTGCATATACGATACAAGG
CTGTTAGAGAGATAATTAGAATTAATTTGACTGTAAACACAAAGATATTAGTACAAAATACGTGACGTAG
AAAGTAATAATTTCTTGGGTAGTTTGCAGTTTTAAAATTATGTTTTAAAATGGACTATCATATGCTTACC
GTAACTTGAAAGTATTTCGATTTCTTGGCTTTATATATCTTGTGGAAAGGACGAAACACCGATAGAAAGG
GAAACCCTGCAGTTTTAGAGCTAGAAATAGCAAGTTAAAATAAGGCTAGTCCGTTATCAACTTGAAAAAG
TGGCACCGAGTCGGTGCTTTTTTAAGCTTGGCGTAACTAGATCTTGAGACAAATGGCAGTATTCATCCAC
AATTTTAAAAGAAAAGGGGGGATTGGGGGGTACAGTGCAGGGGAAAGAATAGTAGACATAATAGCAACAG
ACATACAAACTAAAGAATTACAAAAACAAATTACAAAAATTCAAAATTTTCGGGTTTATTACAGGGACAG
CAGAGATCCACTTTGGCGCCGGCTCGAGGGGGCCCGGGTGCAAAGATGGATAAAGTTTTAAACAGAGAGG
AATCTTTGCAGCTAATGGACCTTCTAGGTCTTGAAAGGAGTGGGAATTGGCTCCGGTGCCCGTCAGTGGG
CAGAGCGCACATCGCCCACAGTCCCCGAGAAGTTGGGGGGAGGGGTCGGCAATTGATCCGGTGCCTAGAG
AAGGTGGCGCGGGGTAAACTGGGAAAGTGATGTCGTGTACTGGCTCCGCCTTTTTCCCGAGGGTGGGGGA
GAACCGTATATAAGTGCAGTAGTCGCCGTGAACGTTCTTTTTCGCAACGGGTTTGCCGCCAGAACACAGG
TAAGTGCCGTGTGTGGTTCCCGCGGGCCTGGCCTCTTTACGGGTTATGGCCCTTGCGTGCCTTGAATTAC
TTCCACCTGGCTGCAGTACGTGATTCTTGATCCCGAGCTTCGGGTTGGAAGTGGGTGGGAGAGTTCGAGG
CCTTGCGCTTAAGGAGCCCCTTCGCCTCGTGCTTGAGTTGAGGCCTGGCCTGGGCGCTGGGGCCGCCGCG
TGCGAATCTGGTGGCACCTTCGCGCCTGTCTCGCTGCTTTCGATAAGTCTCTAGCCATTTAAAATTTTTG
ATGACCTGCTGCGACGCTTTTTTTCTGGCAAGATAGTCTTGTAAATGCGGGCCAAGATCTGCACACTGGT
ATTTCGGTTTTTGGGGCCGCGGGCGGCGACGGGGCCCGTGCGTCCCAGCGCACATGTTCGGCGAGGCGGG
GCCTGCGAGCGCGGCCACCGAGAATCGGACGGGGGTAGTCTCAAGCTGGCCGGCCTGCTCTGGTGCCTGG
CCTCGCGCCGCCGTGTATCGCCCCGCCCTGGGCGGCAAGGCTGGCCCGGTCGGCACCAGTTGCGTGAGCG
GAAAGATGGCCGCTTCCCGGCCCTGCTGCAGGGAGCTCAAAATGGAGGACGCGGCGCTCGGGAGAGCGGG
CGGGTGAGTCACCCACACAAAGGAAAAGGGCCTTTCCGTCCTCAGCCGTCGCTTCATGTGACTCCACGGA
GTACCGGGCGCCGTCCAGGCACCTCGATTAGTTCTCGAGCTTTTGGAGTACGTCGTCTTTAGGTTGGGGG
GAGGGGTTTTATGCGATGGAGTTTCCCCACACTGAGTGGGTGGAGACTGAAGTTAGGCCAGCTTGGCACT
TGATGTAATTCTCCTTGGAATTTGCCCTTTTTGAGTTTGGATCTTGGTTCATTCTCAAGCCTCAGACAGT
GGTTCAAAGTTTTTTTCTTCCATTTCAGGTGTCGTGACGTACGGCCACCATGACCGAGTACAAGCCCACG
GTGCGCCTCGCCACCCGCGACGACGTCCCCAGGGCCGTACGCACCCTCGCCGCCGCGTTCGCCGACTACC
CCGCCACGCGCCACACCGTCGATCCGGACCGCCACATCGAGCGGGTCACCGAGCTGCAAGAACTCTTCCT
CACGCGCGTCGGGCTCGACATCGGCAAGGTGTGGGTCGCGGACGACGGCGCCGCCGTGGCGGTCTGGACC
ACGCCGGAGAGCGTCGAAGCGGGGGCGGTGTTCGCCGAGATCGGCCCGCGCATGGCCGAGTTGAGCGGTT
CCCGGCTGGCCGCGCAGCAACAGATGGAAGGCCTCCTGGCGCCGCACCGGCCCAAGGAGCCCGCGTGGTT
CCTGGCCACCGTCGGAGTCTCGCCCGACCACCAGGGCAAGGGTCTGGGCAGCGCCGTCGTGCTCCCCGGA
GTGGAGGCGGCCGAGCGCGCCGGGGTGCCCGCCTTCCTGGAGACCTCCGCGCCCCGCAACCTCCCCTTCT
ACGAGCGGCTCGGCTTCACCGTCACCGCCGACGTCGAGGTGCCCGAAGGACCGCGCACCTGGTGCATGAC
CCGCAAGCCCGGTGCCTGAACGCGTTAAGTCGACAATCAACCTCTGGATTACAAAATTTGTGAAAGATTG
ACTGGTATTCTTAACTATGTTGCTCCTTTTACGCTATGTGGATACGCTGCTTTAATGCCTTTGTATCATG
CTATTGCTTCCCGTATGGCTTTCATTTTCTCCTCCTTGTATAAATCCTGGTTGCTGTCTCTTTATGAGGA
GTTGTGGCCCGTTGTCAGGCAACGTGGCGTGGTGTGCACTGTGTTTGCTGACGCAACCCCCACTGGTTGG
GGCATTGCCACCACCTGTCAGCTCCTTTCCGGGACTTTCGCTTTCCCCCTCCCTATTGCCACGGCGGAAC
TCATCGCCGCCTGCCTTGCCCGCTGCTGGACAGGGGCTCGGCTGTTGGGCACTGACAATTCCGTGGTGTT
GTCGGGGAAATCATCGTCCTTTCCTTGGCTGCTCGCCTGTGTTGCCACCTGGATTCTGCGCGGGACGTCC
TTCTGCTACGTCCCTTCGGCCCTCAATCCAGCGGACCTTCCTTCCCGCGGCCTGCTGCCGGCTCTGCGGC
CTCTTCCGCGTCTTCGCCTTCGCCCTCAGACGAGTCGGATCTCCCTTTGGGCCGCCTCCCCGCGTCGACT
TTAAGACCAATGACTTACAAGGCAGCTGTAGATCTTAGCCACTTTTTAAAAGAAAAGGGGGGACTGGAAG
GGCTAATTCACTCCCAACGAAGACAAGATCTGCTTTTTGCTTGTACTGGGTCTCTCTGGTTAGACCAGAT
CTGAGCCTGGGAGCTCTCTGGCTAACTAGGGAACCCACTGCTTAAGCCTCAATAAAGCTTGCCTTGAGTG
CTTCAAGTAGTGTGTGCCCGTCTGTTGTGTGACTCTGGTAACTAGAGATCCCTCAGACCCTTTTAGTCAG
TGTGGAAAATCTCTAGCAGTACGTATAGTAGTTCATGTCATCTTATTATTCAGTATTTATAACTTGCAAA
GAAATGAATATCAGAGAGTGAGAGGAACTTGTTTATTGCAGCTTATAATGGTTACAAATAAAGCAATAGC
ATCACAAATTTCACAAATAAAGCATTTTTTTCACTGCATTCTAGTTGTGGTTTGTCCAAACTCATCAATG
TATCTTATCATGTCTGGCTCTAGCTATCCCGCCCCTAACTCCGCCCATCCCGCCCCTAACTCCGCCCAGT
TCCGCCCATTCTCCGCCCCATGGCTGACTAATTTTTTTTATTTATGCAGAGGCCGAGGCCGCCTCGGCCT
CTGAGCTATTCCAGAAGTAGTGAGGAGGCTTTTTTGGAGGCCTAGGGACGTACCCAATTCGCCCTATAGT
GAGTCGTATTACGCGCGCTCACTGGCCGTCGTTTTACAACGTCGTGACTGGGAAAACCCTGGCGTTACCC
AACTTAATCGCCTTGCAGCACATCCCCCTTTCGCCAGCTGGCGTAATAGCGAAGAGGCCCGCACCGATCG
CCCTTCCCAACAGTTGCGCAGCCTGAATGGCGAATGGG
[124 nt withheld, positions 4099-4222]
C
[91 nt withheld, positions 4224-4314]
A
[49 nt withheld, positions 4316-4364]
CCTTTGACGTTGGAGTCCACGTTCTTT
[37 nt withheld, positions 4392-4428]
ACCCTATCTCGGTCTATTCTTTTGATTTATAAGGGATTTTGCCGATTTCGGCCTATTGGTTAAAAAATGA
GCTGATTTAACAAAAATTTAACGCGAATTTTAACAAAATATTAACGCTTACAATTTAGGTGGCACTTTTC
GGGGAAATGTGCGCGGAACCCCTATTTGTTTATTTTTCTAAATACATTCAAATATGTATCCGCTCATGAG
ACAATAACCCTGATAAATGCTTCAATAATATTGAAAAAGGAAGAGTATGAGTATTCAACATTTCCGTGTC
GCCCTTATTCCCTTTTTTGCGGCATTTTGCCTTCCTGTTTTTGCTCACCCAGAAACGCTGGTGAAAGTAA
AAGATGCTGAAGATCAGTTGGGTGCACGAGTGGGTTACATCGAACTGGATCTCAACAGCGGTAAGATCCT
TGAGAGTTTTCGCCCCGAAGAACGTTTTCCAATGATGAGCACTTTTAAAGTTCTGCTATGTGGCGCGGTA
TTATCCCGTATTGACGCCGGGCAAGAGCAACTCGGTCGCCGCATACACTATTCTCAGAATGACTTGGTTG
AGTACTCACCAGTCACAGAAAAGCATCTTACGGATGGCATGACAGTAAGAGAATTATGCAGTGCTGCCAT
AACCATGAGTGATAACACTGCGGCCAACTTACTTCTGACAACGATCGGAGGACCGAAGGAGCTAACCGCT
TTTTTGCACAACATGGGGGATCATGTAACTCGCCTTGATCGTTGGGAACCGGAGCTGAATGAAGCCATAC
CAAACGACGAGCGTGACACCACGATGCCTGTAGCAATGGCAACAACGTTGCGCAAACTATTAACTGGCGA
ACTACTTACTCTAGCTTCCCGGCAACAATTAATAGACTGGATGGAGGCGGATAAAGTTGCAGGACCACTT
CTGCGCTCGGCCCTTCCGGCTGGCTGGTTTATTGCTGATAAATCTGGAGCCGGTGAGCGTGGGTCTCGCG
GTATCATTGCAGCACTGGGGCCAGATGGTAAGCCCTCCCGTATCGTAGTTATCTACACGACGGGGAGTCA
GGCAACTATGGATGAACGAAATAGACAGATCGCTGAGATAGGTGCCTCACTGATTAAGCATTGGTAACTG
TCAGACCAAGTTTACTCATATATACTTTAGATTGATTTAAAACTTCATTTTTAATTTAAAAGGATCTAGG
TGAAGATCCTTTTTGATAATCTCATGACCAAAATCCCTTAACGTGAGTTTTCGTTCCACTGAGCGTCAGA
CCCCGTAGAAAAGATCAAAGGATCTTCTTGAGATCCTTTTTTTCTGCGCGTAATCTGCTGCTTGCAAACA
AAAAAACCACCGCTACCAGCGGTGGTTTGTTTGCCGGATCAAGAGCTACCAACTCTTTTTCCGAAGGTAA
CTGGCTTCAGCAGAGCGCAGATACCAAATACTGTTCTTCTAGTGTAGCCGTAGTTAGGCCACCACTTCAA
GAACTCTGTAGCACCGCCTACATACCTCGCTCTGCTAATCCTGTTACCAGTGGCTGCTGCCAGTGGCGAT
AAGTCGTGTCTTACCGGGTTGGACTCAAGACGATAGTTACCGGATAAGGCGCAGCGGTCGGGCTGAACGG
GGGGTTCGTGCACACAGCCCAGCTTGGAGCGAACGACCTACACCGAACTGAGATACCTACAGCGTGAGCT
ATGAGAAAGCGCCACGCTTCCCGAAGGGAGAAAGGCGGACAGGTATCCGGTAAGCGGCAGGGTCGGAACA
GGAGAGCGCACGAGGGAGCTTCCAGGGGGAAACGCCTGGTATCTTTATAGTCCTGTCGGGTTTCGCCACC
TCTGACTTGAGCGTCGATTTTTGTGATGCTCGTCAGGGGGGCGGAGCCTATGGAAAAACGCCAGCAACGC
GGCCTTTTTACGGTTCCTGGCCTTTTGCTGGCCTTTTGCTCACATGTTCTTTCCTGCGTTATCCCCTGAT
TCTGTGGATAACCGTATTACCGCCTTTGAGTGAGCTGATACCGCTCGCCGCAGCCGAACGACCGAGCGCA
GCGAGTCAGTGAGCGAGGAAGCGGAAGAGCGCCCAATACGCAAACCGCCTCTCCCCGCGCGTTGGCCGAT
TCATTAATGCAGCTGGCACGACAGGTTTCCCGACTGGAAAGCGGGCAGTGAGCGCAACGCAATTAATGTG
AGTTAGCTCACTCATTAGGCACCCCAGGCTTTACACTTTATGCTTCCGGCTCGTATGTTGTGTGGAATTG
TGAGCGGATAACAATTTCACACAGGAAACAGCTATGACCATGATTACGCCAAGCGCGCAATTAACCCTCA
CTAAAGGGAACAAAAGCTGGAGCTGCAAGCTTAATGTAGTCTTATGCAATACTCTTGTAGTCTTGCAACA
TGGTAACGATGAGTTAGCAACATGCCTTACAAGGAGAGAAAAAGCACCGTGCATGCCGATTGGTGGAAGT
AAGGTGGTACGATCGTGCCTTATTAGGAAGGCAACAGACGGGTCTGACATGGATTGGACGAACCACTGAA
TTGCCGCATTGCAGAGATATTGTATTTAAGTGCCTAGCTCGATACATAAACGGGTCTCTCTGGTTAGACC
AGATCTGAGCCTGGGAGCTCTCTGGCTAACTAGGGAACCCACTGCTTAAGCCTCAATAAAGCTTGCCTTG
AGTGCTTCAAGTAGTGTGTGCCCGTCTGTTGTGTGACTCTGGTAACTAGAGATCCCTCAGACCCTTTTAG
TCAGTGTGGAAAATCTCTAGCAGTGGCGCCCGAACAGGGACTTGAAAGCGAAAGGGAAACCAGAGGAGCT
CTCTCGACGCAGGACTCGGCTTGCTGAAGCGCGCACGGCAAGAGGCGAGGGGCGGCGACTGGTGAGTACG
CCAAAAATTTTGACTAGCGGAGGCTAGAAGGAGAGAGATGGGTGCGAGAGCGTCAGTATTAAGCGGGGGA
GAATTAGATCGCGATGGGAAAAAATTCGGTTAAGGCCAGGGGGAAAGAAAAAATATAAATTAAAACATAT
AGTATGGGCAAGCAGGGAGCTAGAACGATTCGCAGTTAATCCTGGCCTGTTAGAAACATCAGAAGGCTGT
AGACAAATACTGGGACAGCTACAACCATCCCTTCAGACAGGATCAGAAGAACTTAGATCATTATATAATA
CAGTAGCAACCCTCTATTGTGTGCATCAAAGGATAGAGATAAAAGACACCAAGGAAGCTTTAGACAAGAT
AGAGGAAGAGCAAAACAAAAGTAAGACCACCGCACAGCAAGCGGCCGCTGATCTTCAGACCTGGAGGAGG
AGATATGAGGGACAATTGGAGAAGTGAATTATATAAATATAAAGTAGTAAAAATTGAACCATTAGGAGTA
GCACCCACCAAGGCAAAGAGAAGAGTGGTGCAGAGAGAAAAAAGAGCAGTGGGAATAGGAGCTTTGTTCC
TTGGGTTCTTGGGAGCAGCAGGAAGCACTATGGGCGCAGCGTCAATGACGCTGACGGTACAGGCCAGACA
ATTATTGTCTGGTATAGTGCAGCAGCAGAACAATTTGCTGAGGGCTATTGAGGCGCAACAGCATCTGTTG
CAACTCACAGTCTGGGGCATCAAGCAGCTCCAGGCAAGAATCCTGGCTGTGGAAAGATACCTAAAGGATC
AACAGCTCCTGGGGATTTGGGGTTGCTCTGGAAAACTCATTTGCACCACTGCTGTGCCTTGGAATGCTAG
TTGGAGTAATAAATCTCTGGAACAGATTTGGAATCACACGACCTGGATGGAGTGGGACAGAGAAATTAAC
AATTACACAAGCTTAATACACTCCTTAATTGAAGAATCGCAAAACCAGCAAGAAAAGAATGAACAAGAAT
TATTGGAATTAGATAAATGGGCAAGTTTGTGGAATTGGTTTAACA
